Addgene plasmid #12559: pcDNA 3.1(-) mouse C/EBP delta
Depositing lab: Peter Johnson. Depositing organization: National Cancer Institute (NCI). Publication: CAAT/enhancer-binding protein delta and cAMP-response element-binding protein mediate inducible expression of the nerve growth factor gene in the central nervous system. McCauslin CS, Heath V, Colangelo AM, Malik R, Lee S, Mallei A, Mocchetti I, Johnson PF. J Biol Chem. 2006 Jun 30;281(26):17681-8. doi: 10.1074/jbc.M600207200. Epub 2006 Apr 21. PubMed 16632469.
Backbone
  Vector backbone: pcDNA3.1(-)
  Backbone manufacturer: Invitrogen
  Backbone size w/o insert (bp): 5427
  Vector type: Mammalian Expression
  Selectable markers: Neomycin (select with G418)
Growth in bacteria
  Bacterial resistance: Ampicillin, 100 μg/mL
  Growth temperature: 37°C
  Growth strain: DH5alpha
  Copy number: High Copy
Gene/Insert
  Gene/Insert name: CCAAT/Enhancer-binding Protein delta (alt name: C/EBP delta)
  Species: M. musculus (mouse)
  Insert size (bp): 807
  Mutation: S2G introduced during cloning
  Entrez Gene: Cebpd (a.k.a. c/EBPdelta)
  Cloning method: Restriction Enzyme; 5′ cloning site EcoRI (not destroyed); 3′ cloning site HindIII (not destroyed)
  Sequencing primers: 5′ T7; 3′ BGH
Terms and licenses: Academic/Nonprofit Terms; Industry Terms: Not Available to Industry
Depositor comments: When this C/EBPdelta construct was created, an NcoI restriction site was introduced that overlaps the start (AUG) codon to produce an optimal translation initiation site. This cloning strategy resulted in a S2G mutation in C/EBPdelta as a cloning "scar."
How to cite: pcDNA 3.1(-) mouse C/EBP delta was a gift from Peter Johnson (Addgene plasmid # 12559 ; http://n2t.net/addgene:12559 ; RRID:Addgene_12559)
