[The description below was written by a language model from this plasmid's Addgene catalogue record and pLannotate feature annotations shown in this document.]
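Description:
pcDNA 3.1(-) mouse C/EBP delta is a mammalian expression plasmid built on the Invitrogen pcDNA3.1(-) backbone and carrying the coding sequence of mouse CCAAT/enhancer-binding protein delta (Cebpd), a bZIP-family transcription factor. The roughly 0.8 kb insert was cloned between the EcoRI and HindIII sites, both of which remain intact. It sits downstream of the human cytomegalovirus immediate early enhancer and promoter and upstream of the bovine growth hormone polyadenylation signal, giving strong constitutive expression in transfected mammalian cells. A T7 promoter lies between the CMV promoter and the insert, which allows in vitro transcription and provides a sequencing priming site. No epitope tag or reporter is recorded. The depositor notes that an NcoI site was engineered over the start codon to create an optimal translation initiation context, leaving a serine-to-glycine change at residue 2 (S2G) as a cloning scar.

The sequenced plasmid is about 6.2 kb. In E. coli it is maintained at high copy through a ColE1/pUC-type origin and selected with ampicillin via the β-lactamase gene. An f1 origin is also present, permitting single-stranded DNA production. For mammalian selection, an SV40 early promoter drives the neomycin phosphotransferase gene, terminated by an SV40 poly(A) signal, so stable transfectants can be selected with G418. Several short annotated fragments (an HIV-1 LTR piece, ble, lacI and bom fragments, lac promoter/operator elements) appear to be partial matches to backbone sequence rather than functional parts of the design. The construct is suited to overexpressing C/EBP delta in cultured cells. The associated publication concerns the role of C/EBP delta in inducible expression of the nerve growth factor gene in the central nervous system.
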