Features (pLannotate 1.2.2; 20 found; start..end, strand, type, name):
      1..380     +  enhancer       CMV enhancer: human cytomegalovirus immediate early enhancer
    381..584     +  promoter       CMV promoter: human cytomegalovirus (CMV) immediate early promoter
    580..613     +  LTR            5' LTR (truncated) (fragment): truncated 5' long terminal repeat (LTR) from HIV-1
    629..647     +  promoter       T7 promoter: promoter for bacteriophage T7 RNA polymerase
    734..1537    +  CDS            Cebpd: CEBPD_MOUSE - Also known as Crp3 From Mus musculus (Mouse).
   1576..1800    +  polyA_signal   bGH poly(A) signal: bovine growth hormone polyadenylation signal
   1804..1825    +  promoter       SV40 promoter (fragment): SV40 enhancer and early promoter
   1846..2274    +  rep_origin     f1 ori (sequence partly withheld): f1 bacteriophage origin of replication; arrow indicates direction of (+) strand synthesis
   2288..2617    +  promoter       SV40 promoter: SV40 enhancer and early promoter
   2684..3475    +  CDS            neo: KKA2_KLEPN - Also known as kan, nptII. Experimental evidence at protein level: Swiss-Prot protein existence level 1. Resistance to kanamycin, neomycin, paromomycin, ribostamycin, butirosin and gentamicin B. From Klebsiella pneumoniae.
   3499..3657    +  CDS            ble (fragment): BLE_KLEPN - Experimental evidence at protein level: Swiss-Prot protein existence level 1. Binding protein with a strong affinity to the bleomycin family of antibiotics. Binds to CL990; an antimitotic-antibiotic compound. From Klebsiella pneumoniae.
   3652..3773    +  polyA_signal   SV40 poly(A) signal: SV40 polyadenylation signal
   3846..3862    -  protein_bind   lac operator: The lac repressor binds to the lac operator to inhibit transcription in E. coli. This inhibition can be relieved by adding lactose or isopropyl-β-D-thiogalactopyranoside (IPTG). lac repressor encoded by lacI
   3870..3900    -  promoter       lac promoter: promoter for the E. coli lac operon
   3915..3936    -  protein_bind   CAP binding site: CAP binding activates transcription in the presence of cAMP. E. coli catabolite activator protein
   3949..4041    -  CDS            lacI (fragment): lac repressor; lacI; The lac repressor binds to the lac operator to inhibit transcription in E. coli. This inhibition can be relieved by adding lactose or isopropyl-β-D-thiogalactopyranoside (IPTG).
   4224..4812    -  rep_origin     ori: high-copy-number ColE1/pMB1/pBR322/pUC origin of replication
   4983..5843    -  CDS            AmpR: β-lactamase; bla; confers resistance to ampicillin, carbenicillin, and related antibiotics
   5844..5948    -  promoter       AmpR promoter: bla
   6007..6059    -  misc_feature   bom (fragment): basis of mobility region from pBR322
>Addgene plasmid #12559 | pcDNA 3.1(-) mouse C/EBP delta | addgene full sequence | sequence record 401512 | Addgene NGS Result
GACATTGATTATTGACTAGTTATTAATAGTAATCAATTACGGGGTCATTAGTTCATAGCCCATATATGGA
GTTCCGCGTTACATAACTTACGGTAAATGGCCCGCCTGGCTGACCGCCCAACGACCCCCGCCCATTGACG
TCAATAATGACGTATGTTCCCATAGTAACGCCAATAGGGACTTTCCATTGACGTCAATGGGTGGAGTATT
TACGGTAAACTGCCCACTTGGCAGTACATCAAGTGTATCATATGCCAAGTACGCCCCCTATTGACGTCAA
TGACGGTAAATGGCCCGCCTGGCATTATGCCCAGTACATGACCTTATGGGACTTTCCTACTTGGCAGTAC
ATCTACGTATTAGTCATCGCTATTACCATGGTGATGCGGTTTTGGCAGTACATCAATGGGCGTGGATAGC
GGTTTGACTCACGGGGATTTCCAAGTCTCCACCCCATTGACGTCAATGGGAGTTTGTTTTGGCACCAAAA
TCAACGGGACTTTCCAAAATGTCGTAACAACTCCGCCCCATTGACGCAAATGGGCGGTAGGCGTGTACGG
TGGGAGGTCTATATAAGCAGAGCTCTCTGGCTAACTAGAGAACCCACTGCTTACTGGCTTATCGAAATTA
ATACGACTCACTATAGGGAGACCCAAGCTGGCTAGCGTTTAAACGGGCCCTCTAGACTCGAGCGGCCGCC
ACTGTGCTGGATATCTGCAGAATTCGCGCCACCATGGGCGCCGCGCTTTTCAGCCTGGACAGCCCGGTGC
GCGGCACACCCTGGCCCACAGAACCCGCGGCCTTCTACGAGCCAGGCAGGGTGGACAAGCCCGGCCGAGG
GCCCGAGCCAGGGGATCTGGGGGAGCTGGGCTCCACGACTCCTGCCATGTACGACGACGAGAGCGCCATC
GACTTCAGCGCCTACATTGACTCCATGGCCGCCGTGCCCACCCTAGAGCTGTGCCACGACGAACTCTTCG
CCGACCTCTTCAACAGCAACCACAAAGCGGCCGGCGCGGGCGGCCTGGAGCTGCTGCAGGGCGGCCCTAC
GCGACCCCCGGGTGTGGGGTCTGTCGCTAGGGGGCCGCTCAAGCGCGAACCCGACTGGGGCGACGGCGAC
GCGCCGGGCTCCCTGCTGCCGGCGCAAGTGGCGGTGTGCGCGCAGACAGTGGTGAGCTTGGCGGCCGCGG
CTCAGCCCACTCCACCCACTTCGCCGGAGCCTCCTCGAGGCAGCCCGGGGCCGAGCCTCGCGCCCGGCAC
AGTCCGAGAAAAGGGCGCGGGCAAGAGGGGTCCGGACCGCGGCAGCCCGGAGTACCGGCAGCGGCGCGAG
CGCAACAACATCGCTGTGCGCAAGAGCCGCGACAAGGCCAAGCGCCGCAACCAGGAGATGCAGCAGAAGC
TGGTGGAGTTGTCGGCCGAGAACGAGAAGCTGCATCAGCGCGTGGAGCAGCTCACCCGGGACCTGGCTGG
CCTCCGGCAGTTCTTCAAAAAACTGCCCAGCCCGCCTTTCCTGCCGCCCACCGGCGCCGACTGCCGGTAA
CGCAAGCTTAAGTTTAAACCGCTGATCAGCCTCGACTGTGCCTTCTAGTTGCCAGCCATCTGTTGTTTGC
CCCTCCCCCGTGCCTTCCTTGACCCTGGAAGGTGCCACTCCCACTGTCCTTTCCTAATAAAATGAGGAAA
TTGCATCGCATTGTCTGAGTAGGTGTCATTCTATTCTGGGGGGTGGGGTGGGGCAGGACAGCAAGGGGGA
GGATTGGGAAGACAATAGCAGGCATGCTGGGGATGCGGTGGGCTCTATGGCTTCTGAGGCGGAAAGAACC
AGCTGGGGCTCTAGGGGGTATCCCC
[124 nt withheld, positions 1846-1969]
C
[91 nt withheld, positions 1971-2061]
A
[49 nt withheld, positions 2063-2111]
CCTTTGACGTTGGAGTCCACGTTCTTT
[37 nt withheld, positions 2139-2175]
ACCCTATCTCGGTCTATTCTTTTGATTTATAAGGGATTTTGCCGATTTCGGCCTATTGGTTAAAAAATGA
GCTGATTTAACAAAAATTTAACGCGAATTAATTCTGTGGAATGTGTGTCAGTTAGGGTGTGGAAAGTCCC
CAGGCTCCCCAGCAGGCAGAAGTATGCAAAGCATGCATCTCAATTAGTCAGCAACCAGGTGTGGAAAGTC
CCCAGGCTCCCCAGCAGGCAGAAGTATGCAAAGCATGCATCTCAATTAGTCAGCAACCATAGTCCCGCCC
CTAACTCCGCCCATCCCGCCCCTAACTCCGCCCAGTTCCGCCCATTCTCCGCCCCATGGCTGACTAATTT
TTTTTATTTATGCAGAGGCCGAGGCCGCCTCTGCCTCTGAGCTATTCCAGAAGTAGTGAGGAGGCTTTTT
TGGAGGCCTAGGCTTTTGCAAAAAGCTCCCGGGAGCTTGTATATCCATTTTCGGATCTGATCAAGAGACA
GGATGAGGATCGTTTCGCATGATTGAACAAGATGGATTGCACGCAGGTTCTCCGGCCGCTTGGGTGGAGA
GGCTATTCGGCTATGACTGGGCACAACAGACAATCGGCTGCTCTGATGCCGCCGTGTTCCGGCTGTCAGC
GCAGGGGCGCCCGGTTCTTTTTGTCAAGACCGACCTGTCCGGTGCCCTGAATGAACTGCAGGACGAGGCA
GCGCGGCTATCGTGGCTGGCCACGACGGGCGTTCCTTGCGCAGCTGTGCTCGACGTTGTCACTGAAGCGG
GAAGGGACTGGCTGCTATTGGGCGAAGTGCCGGGGCAGGATCTCCTGTCATCTCACCTTGCTCCTGCCGA
GAAAGTATCCATCATGGCTGATGCAATGCGGCGGCTGCATACGCTTGATCCGGCTACCTGCCCATTCGAC
CACCAAGCGAAACATCGCATCGAGCGAGCACGTACTCGGATGGAAGCCGGTCTTGTCGATCAGGATGATC
TGGACGAAGAGCATCAGGGGCTCGCGCCAGCCGAACTGTTCGCCAGGCTCAAGGCGCGCATGCCCGACGG
CGAGGATCTCGTCGTGACCCATGGCGATGCCTGCTTGCCGAATATCATGGTGGAAAATGGCCGCTTTTCT
GGATTCATCGACTGTGGCCGGCTGGGTGTGGCGGACCGCTATCAGGACATAGCGTTGGCTACCCGTGATA
TTGCTGAAGAGCTTGGCGGCGAATGGGCTGACCGCTTCCTCGTGCTTTACGGTATCGCCGCTCCCGATTC
GCAGCGCATCGCCTTCTATCGCCTTCTTGACGAGTTCTTCTGAGCGGGACTCTGGGGTTCGAAATGACCG
ACCAAGCGACGCCCAACCTGCCATCACGAGATTTCGATTCCACCGCCGCCTTCTATGAAAGGTTGGGCTT
CGGAATCGTTTTCCGGGACGCCGGCTGGATGATCCTCCAGCGCGGGGATCTCATGCTGGAGTTCTTCGCC
CACCCCAACTTGTTTATTGCAGCTTATAATGGTTACAAATAAAGCAATAGCATCACAAATTTCACAAATA
AAGCATTTTTTTCACTGCATTCTAGTTGTGGTTTGTCCAAACTCATCAATGTATCTTATCATGTCTGTAT
ACCGTCGACCTCTAGCTAGAGCTTGGCGTAATCATGGTCATAGCTGTTTCCTGTGTGAAATTGTTATCCG
CTCACAATTCCACACAACATACGAGCCGGAAGCATAAAGTGTAAAGCCTGGGGTGCCTAATGAGTGAGCT
AACTCACATTAATTGCGTTGCGCTCACTGCCCGCTTTCCAGTCGGGAAACCTGTCGTGCCAGCTGCATTA
ATGAATCGGCCAACGCGCGGGGAGAGGCGGTTTGCGTATTGGGCGCTCTTCCGCTTCCTCGCTCACTGAC
TCGCTGCGCTCGGTCGTTCGGCTGCGGCGAGCGGTATCAGCTCACTCAAAGGCGGTAATACGGTTATCCA
CAGAATCAGGGGATAACGCAGGAAAGAACATGTGAGCAAAAGGCCAGCAAAAGGCCAGGAACCGTAAAAA
GGCCGCGTTGCTGGCGTTTTTCCATAGGCTCCGCCCCCCTGACGAGCATCACAAAAATCGACGCTCAAGT
CAGAGGTGGCGAAACCCGACAGGACTATAAAGATACCAGGCGTTTCCCCCTGGAAGCTCCCTCGTGCGCT
CTCCTGTTCCGACCCTGCCGCTTACCGGATACCTGTCCGCCTTTCTCCCTTCGGGAAGCGTGGCGCTTTC
TCATAGCTCACGCTGTAGGTATCTCAGTTCGGTGTAGGTCGTTCGCTCCAAGCTGGGCTGTGTGCACGAA
CCCCCCGTTCAGCCCGACCGCTGCGCCTTATCCGGTAACTATCGTCTTGAGTCCAACCCGGTAAGACACG
ACTTATCGCCACTGGCAGCAGCCACTGGTAACAGGATTAGCAGAGCGAGGTATGTAGGCGGTGCTACAGA
GTTCTTGAAGTGGTGGCCTAACTACGGCTACACTAGAAGAACAGTATTTGGTATCTGCGCTCTGCTGAAG
CCAGTTACCTTCGGAAAAAGAGTTGGTAGCTCTTGATCCGGCAAACAAACCACCGCTGGTAGCGGTGGTT
TTTTTGTTTGCAAGCAGCAGATTACGCGCAGAAAAAAAGGATCTCAAGAAGATCCTTTGATCTTTTCTAC
GGGGTCTGACGCTCAGTGGAACGAAAACTCACGTTAAGGGATTTTGGTCATGAGATTATCAAAAAGGATC
TTCACCTAGATCCTTTTAAATTAAAAATGAAGTTTTAAATCAATCTAAAGTATATATGAGTAAACTTGGT
CTGACAGTTACCAATGCTTAATCAGTGAGGCACCTATCTCAGCGATCTGTCTATTTCGTTCATCCATAGT
TGCCTGACTCCCCGTCGTGTAGATAACTACGATACGGGAGGGCTTACCATCTGGCCCCAGTGCTGCAATG
ATACCGCGAGACCCACGCTCACCGGCTCCAGATTTATCAGCAATAAACCAGCCAGCCGGAAGGGCCGAGC
GCAGAAGTGGTCCTGCAACTTTATCCGCCTCCATCCAGTCTATTAATTGTTGCCGGGAAGCTAGAGTAAG
TAGTTCGCCAGTTAATAGTTTGCGCAACGTTGTTGCCATTGCTACAGGCATCGTGGTGTCACGCTCGTCG
TTTGGTATGGCTTCATTCAGCTCCGGTTCCCAACGATCAAGGCGAGTTACATGATCCCCCATGTTGTGCA
AAAAAGCGGTTAGCTCCTTCGGTCCTCCGATCGTTGTCAGAAGTAAGTTGGCCGCAGTGTTATCACTCAT
GGTTATGGCAGCACTGCATAATTCTCTTACTGTCATGCCATCCGTAAGATGCTTTTCTGTGACTGGTGAG
TACTCAACCAAGTCATTCTGAGAATAGTGTATGCGGCGACCGAGTTGCTCTTGCCCGGCGTCAATACGGG
ATAATACCGCGCCACATAGCAGAACTTTAAAAGTGCTCATCATTGGAAAACGTTCTTCGGGGCGAAAACT
CTCAAGGATCTTACCGCTGTTGAGATCCAGTTCGATGTAACCCACTCGTGCACCCAACTGATCTTCAGCA
TCTTTTACTTTCACCAGCGTTTCTGGGTGAGCAAAAACAGGAAGGCAAAATGCCGCAAAAAAGGGAATAA
GGGCGACACGGAAATGTTGAATACTCATACTCTTCCTTTTTCAATATTATTGAAGCATTTATCAGGGTTA
TTGTCTCATGAGCGGATACATATTTGAATGTATTTAGAAAAATAAACAAATAGGGGTTCCGCGCACATTT
CCCCGAAAAGTGCCACCTGACGTCGACGGATCGGGAGATCTCCCGATCCCCTATGGTGCACTCTCAGTAC
AATCTGCTCTGATGCCGCATAGTTAAGCCAGTATCTGCTCCCTGCTTGTGTGTTGGAGGTCGCTGAGTAG
TGCGCGAGCAAAATTTAAGCTACAACAAGGCAAGGCTTGACCGACAATTGCATGAAGAATCTGCTTAGGG
TTAGGCGTTTTGCGCTGCTTCGCGATGTACGGGCCAGATATACGCGTT
