>Addgene plasmid #12559 | pcDNA 3.1(-) mouse C/EBP delta | addgene partial sequence | sequence record 20098 | 12559 with BGH-rev
CTTTGCGTTACCGGCAGTCGGCGCCGGTGGGCGGCAGGAAAGGCGGGCTGGGCAGTTTTTTGAAGAACTG
CCGGAGGCCAGCCAGGTCCCGGGTGAGCTGCTCCACGCGCTGATGCAGCTTCTCGTTCTCGGCCGACAAC
TCCACCAGCTTCTGCTGCATCTCCTGGTTGCGGCGCTTGGCCTTGTCGCGGCTCTTGCGCACAGCGATGT
TGTTGCGCTCGCGCCGCTGCCGGTACTCCGGGCTGCCGCGGTCCGGACCCCTCTTGCCCGCGCCCTTTTC
TCGGACTGTGCCGGGCGCGAGGCTCGGCCCCGGGCTGCCTCGAGGAGGCTCCGGCGAAGTGGGTGGAGTG
GGCTGAGCCGCGGCCGCCAAGCTCACCACTGTCTGCGCGCACACCGCCACTTGCGCCGGCAGCAGGGAGC
CCGGCGCGTCGCCGTCGCCCCAGTCGGGTTCGCGCTTGAGCGGCCCCCTAGCGACAGACCCCACACCCGG
GGGTCGCGTAGGGCCGCCCTGCAGCAGCTCCAGGCCGCCCGCGCCGGCCGCTTTGTGGTTGCTGTTGAAG
AGGTCGGCGAAGAGTTCGTCGTGGCACAGCTCTAGGGTGGGCACGGCGGCCATGGAGTCAATGTAGGCGC
TGAAGTCGATGGCGCTCTCGTCGTCGTACATGGCAGGAGTCGTGGAGCCCAGCTCCCCCAGATCCCCTGG
CTCGGGCCCTCGGCCGGGCTTGTCCACCCTGCCTGGCTCGTAGAAGGCCGCGGGTTCTGTGGGCCAGGGT
GTGCCGCGCACCGGGCTGTCCAGGCTGAAAAGCGCGGCGCCCATGGTGGCGCGAATTCTGCAGATATCCA
GCACAGTGGCGGCCGCTCGAGTCTAGAGGGCCCGTTTAAACGCTAGCCAGCTTGGGTCTCCCTATAGTGA
GTCGTATTAATTTCGATAAGCCAGTAAGCAGTGGGTTC
