>Addgene plasmid #12559 | pcDNA 3.1(-) mouse C/EBP delta | addgene partial sequence | sequence record 20099 | CMV-F 5'-CGCAAATGGGCGGTAGGCGTG-3'
GCAGAGCTCTCTGGCTACTAGAGACCCACTGCTTACTGGCTTATCGAAATTAATACGACTCACTATAGGG
AGACCCAAGCTGGCTAGCGTTTAAACGGGCCCTCTAGACTCGAGCGGCCGCCACTGTGCTGGATATCTGC
AGAATTCGCGCCACCATGGGCGCCGCGCTTTTCAGCCTGGACAGCCCGGTGCGCGGCACACCCTGGCCCA
CAGAACCCGCGGCCTTCTACGAGCCAGGCAGGGTGGACAAGCCCGGCCGAGGGCCCGAGCCAGGGGATCT
GGGGGAGCTGGGCTCCACGACTCCTGCCATGTACGACGACGAGAGCGCCATCGACTTCAGCGCCTACATT
GACTCCATGGCCGCCGTGCCCACCCTAGAGCTGTGCCACGACGAACTCTTCGCCGACCTCTTCAACAGCA
ACCACAAAGCGGCCGGCGCGGGCGGCCTGGAGCTGCTGCAGGGCGGCCCTACGCGACCCCCGGGTGTGGG
GTCTGTCGCTAGGGGGCCGCTCAAGCGCGAACCCGACTGGGGCGACGGCGACGCGCCGGGCTCCCTGCTG
CCGGCGCAAGTGGCGGTGTGCGCGCAGACAGTGGTGAGCTTGGCGGCCGCGGCTCAGCCCACTCCACCCA
CTTCGCCGGAGCCTCCTCGAGGCAGCCCGGGGCCGAGCCTCGCGCCCGGCACAGTCCGAGAAAAGGGCGC
GGGCAAGAGGGGTCCGGACCGCGGCAGCCCGGAGTACCGGCAGCGGCGCGAGCG
